>Addgene plasmid #34862 | pCFJ606 - pDESTR4-R3(ttTi14024, X) | depositor full sequence | sequence record 42163 | pCFJ606 - pDESTR4-R3(ttTi14024, X) sequence 10428 bps
ATGAGCACTTTTAAAGTTCTGCTATGTGGCGCGGTATTATCCCGTATTGACGCCGGGCAAGAGCAACTCG
GTCGCCGCATACACTATTCTCAGAATGACTTGGTTGAGTACTCACCAGTCACAGAAAAGCATCTTACGGA
TGGCATGACAGTAAGAGAATTATGCAGTGCTGCCATAACCATGAGTGATAACACTGCGGCCAACTTACTT
CTGACAACGATCGGAGGACCGAAGGAGCTAACCGCTTTTTTGCACAACATGGGGGATCATGTAACTCGCC
TTGATCGTTGGGAACCGGAGCTGAATGAAGCCATACCAAACGACGAGCGTGACACCACGATGCCTGTAGC
AATGGCAACAACGTTGCGCAAACTATTAACTGGCGAACTACTTACTCTAGCTTCCCGGCAACAATTAATA
GACTGGATGGAGGCGGATAAAGTTGCAGGACCACTTCTGCGCTCGGCCCTTCCGGCTGGCTGGTTTATTG
CTGATAAATCTGGAGCCGGTGAGCGTGGGTCTCGCGGTATCATTGCAGCACTGGGGCCAGATGGTAAGCC
CTCCCGTATCGTAGTTATCTACACGACGGGGAGTCAGGCAACTATGGATGAACGAAATAGACAGATCGCT
GAGATAGGTGCCTCACTGATTAAGCATTGGTAACTGTCAGACCAAGTTTACTCATATATACTTTAGATTG
ATTTAAAACTTCATTTTTAATTTAAAAGGATCTAGGTGAAGATCCTTTTTGATAATCTCATGACCAAAAT
CCCTTAACGTGAGTTTTCGTTCCACTGAGCGTCAGACCCCGTAGAAAAGATCAAAGGATCTTCTTGAGAT
CCTTTTTTTCTGCGCGTAATCTGCTGCTTGCAAACAAAAAAACCACCGCTACCAGCGGTGGTTTGTTTGC
CGGATCAAGAGCTACCAACTCTTTTTCCGAAGGTAACTGGCTTCAGCAGAGCGCAGATACCAAATACTGT
CCTTCTAGTGTAGCCGTAGTTAGGCCACCACTTCAAGAACTCTGTAGCACCGCCTACATACCTCGCTCTG
CTAATCCTGTTACCAGTGGCTGCTGCCAGTGGCGATAAGTCGTGTCTTACCGGGTTGGACTCAAGACGAT
AGTTACCGGATAAGGCGCAGCGGTCGGGCTGAACGGGGGGTTCGTGCACACAGCCCAGCTTGGAGCGAAC
GACCTACACCGAACTGAGATACCTACAGCGTGAGCTATGAGAAAGCGCCACGCTTCCCGAAGGGAGAAAG
GCGGACAGGTATCCGGTAAGCGGCAGGGTCGGAACAGGAGAGCGCACGAGGGAGCTTCCAGGGGGAAACG
CCTGGTATCTTTATAGTCCTGTCGGGTTTCGCCACCTCTGACTTGAGCGTCGATTTTTGTGATGCTCGTC
AGGGGGGCGGAGCCTATGGAAAAACGCCAGCAACGCGGCCTTTTTACGGTTCCTGGTCTTTTGCTGGCCT
TTTGCTCACATGTTCTTTCCTGCGTTATCCCCTGATTCTGTGGATAACCGTATTACCGCCTTTGAGTGAG
CTGATACCATGCTTTTACATCTCCATCCTAGCTCACTTGTCATACTATTACCGTTCCCATAGTAATTGTA
CAATGCCCCCGTTTTATCAAGCATTTCTTTTTTTTTTTTGAGAATTTTTAAATTAATCAATATCCCGAGT
TCTTCCACCTTTTGAGCAAGTCTCGTTGAGGATTGCATTGGTCCCAGCGCTAACTAGGCGTCAATTCATC
CACCTCTCCATTCTCTCTCCCGTTCCAACTGTGTTTTTCTTTGTCAGCGGCGAATTTTCCACAACCAATC
GAGTCCTATTTCTCTTTTTTTCCCCCACCTCCCAATAATTTTATTTGCATGTTTTATAAACTCACTTTGT
TCAATAATTTATTGATTTTATTTTTTCTATGATTTGAAACTTTACATTTTTCCTACTCTTCTATAGCAAT
ACTTTGTCACTTACAATAACCCCCCCCCCCCAGTCTGCCTATATTTATTTAGATGTTCTTTATGGCCACC
CAATGTATAAACTCTTTTAGTGCATTTGTAGGTTCTTTCTTCATCCCACCCAATTCCCCCTCCACCACAA
ATCCCAGTTTTGATTATTTTAAGCCCATATTTATAAGAAGTAAATATATTTATAGATTTTTCTTAGATTA
TAAGCTCTTCTAGGTTTTCCCTCGTTGAGAAGAATGATCTGAAAAAGCCTAAATTATAGATTTTTGAAAC
GTATTGTGTAGAATTTGTATTTATTCGTGAAAGTGGAATAAAGTTAAAACGGAAAAATGTAGTATTAGTT
TTGTGCAAAACATTGGCCCTATAAATGTAGATGTAGGAAAGTCTGTTTATTCTTGGAAAAATCCCTAATT
TTTGTGAAATTGTTTGGTTTGCAGCGGTCGGAAGCAATCTTGAAAATAATTATCATTTGTAATCACATTT
TGGTAATTTATTACGTTTATTTTCTTCATTGATTGGTAGGTATATGTTTTCTTTCGAAAGATGAACAAAT
GATAGTGAATTGGTGCACCTATAAACGGAAAATATACCTTAAACAATTAATGGTTAAAAAATCCACAATG
AAGAAAAGATATTAGAAAATTCCGGTTGCTAAGACATTGAAAAAAACTTGAAAAAAGACTTTGAAAACTT
GACAAAATTTGGCACTTTTGAAAAGAACCCATTTAAAACTTAAAGCATGTACTAAAACGAGAACTTTATT
TGAAAATTATTATATGTGTATTGCTGCGCTTGTACATTTAAAAAAAGGAACCTTTTCAATTGATACTTAA
AACAAATAGAAGTTTTTTAATCCATATCCTCAAGCTTCGCAGATAAACCCTCAATATGCCAAACTCTAAT
AAGTAGCAATGTAACATGTTTTTGGCGCTGGTGAGTAGGTACTAAAAATTTAATAAATGTTTCCGATTTA
AAATTTTAGATCTCGTCAGAATCGTTGTCAACGCAGAACTACAATTCTGGCATACTTTTGTTATAACGAT
ATCAAATACCAAAGAACTCGTCGAAATTGCATACTTGTTGATGGAACCATCCGTTCAACTGAACGCCAGC
CAGTTTATTACTTAAATGAAAACTAATTTTTCAATTGATGACGGTTAGTGACTTTAGGTTTCATTTGATC
AGCGTAGTTGCTGACACTTAATGGTTCGGGAACATAAAAGAACATGTCGAACACGTACATGACGACTGCT
TAAAAGTTGAAAATTTCCCATATCCGTTTCTCATTTTATGTAGTCTCTTTCAGTGTGGCTACTAACGATT
TTGCAATTTTACATTATACAGGAAACAGCTATGACCATGATTACGCCAAGCTATCAACTTTGTATAGAAA
AGTTGAACGAGAAACGTAAAATGATATAAATATCAATATATTAAATTAGATTTTGCATAAAAAACAGACT
ACATAATACTGTAAAACACAACATATCCAGTCACTATGGTCGACCTGCAGACTGGCTGTGTATAAGGGAG
CCTGACATTTATATTCCCCAGAACATCAGGTTAATGGCGTTTTTGATGTCATTTTCGCGGTGGCTGAGAT
CAGCCACTTCTTCCCCGATAACGGAGACCGGCACACTGGCCATATCGGTGGTCATCATGCGCCAGCTTTC
ATCCCCGATATGCACCACCGGGTAAAGTTCACGGGGGACTTTATCTGACAGCAGACGTGCACTGGCCAGG
GGGATCACCATCCGTCGCCCGGGCGTGTCAATAATATCACTCTGTACATCCACAAACAGACGATAACGGC
TCTCTCTTTTATAGGTGTAAACCTTAAACTGCATTTCACCAGCCCCTGTTCTCGTCGGCAAAAGAGCCGT
TCATTTCAATAAACCGGGCGACCTCAGCCATCCCTTCCTGATTTTCCGCTTTCCAGCGTTCGGCACGCAG
ACGACGGGCTTCATTCTGCATGGTTGTGCTTACCGAACCGGAGATATTGACATCATATATGCCTTGAGCA
ACTGATAGCTGTCGCTGTCAACTGTCACTGTAATACGCTGCTTCATAGCATACCTCTTTTTGACATACTT
CGGGTATACATATCAGTATATATTCTTATACCGCAAAAATCAGCGCGCAAATACGCATACTGTTATCTGG
CTTTTAGTAAGCCGGATCCTCTAGATTACGCCCCGCCCTGCCACTCATCGCAGTACTGTTGTAATTCATT
AAGCATTCTGCCGACATGGAAGCCATCACAAACGGCATGATGAACCTGAATCGCCAGCGGCATCAGCACC
TTGTCGCCTTGCGTATAATATTTGCCCATGGTGAAAACGGGGGCGAAGAAGTTGTCCATATTGGCCACGT
TTAAATCAAAACTGGTGAAACTCACCCAGGGATTGGCTGAGACGAAAAACATATTCTCAATAAACCCTTT
AGGGAAATAGGCCAGGTTTTCACCGTAACACGCCACATCTTGCGAATATATGTGTAGAAACTGCCGGAAA
TCGTCGTGGTATTCACTCCAGAGCGATGAAAACGTTTCAGTTTGCTCATGGAAAACGGTGTAACAAGGGT
GAACACTATCCCATATCACCAGCTCACCGTCTTTCATTGCCATACGGAATTCCGGATGAGCATTCATCAG
GCGGGCAAGAATGTGAATAAAGGCCGGATAAAACTTGTGCTTATTTTTCTTTACGGTCTTTAAAAAGGCC
GTAATATCCAGCTGAACGGTCTGGTTATAGGTACATTGAGCAACTGACTGAAATGCCTCAAAATGTTCTT
TACGATGCCATTGGGATATATCAACGGTGGTATATCCAGTGATTTTTTTCTCCATTTTAGCTTCCTTAGC
TCCTGAAAATCTCGACGGATCCTAACTCAAAATCCACACATTATACGAGCCGGAAGCATAAAGTGTAAAG
CCTGGGGGTGCCTAATGCGGCCGCCATAGTGACTGGATATGTTGTGTTTTACAGTATTATGTAGTCTGTT
TTTTATGCAAAATCTAATTTAATATATTGATATTTATATCATTTTACGTTTCTCGTTCAACTTTATTATA
CATAGTTGATAATTCACTGGCCGTCGTTTTACACTTTGAGCCAATTTATCCAAGTCCTTGTAAAAAGTAT
TCGAAAATTGTTAACGGATAAAATGTTTATTATAATATCAAAAACAATTTGTCAGTTGACCACTTTTTGA
TATATTTGACAGAAACCGGGATGAATTGGCTCAAAGTTAGGGCGCCCTTCTATTACAGGGTTTCTGATAA
CAAACCGGTTATTAACTCCCAACAAGGGATGATTTCAATTCATCATGCTCAAATTGACCCAAATTAAGTT
ACATGACAAATTCATCGCCCTTTTCAACTCTTCTTGGCTCATCATCTGTTATTCTGTTCCTATTCTGTCT
GCACCCTATACCCCTTTGCATACTCTCTCGTCATTCCTTTCTTGGATAGTGTCTTCTTCTCCCCAGCTCT
GCTACTTCTATGACTTGCGCCCGCTGCTTTTCCGCTCGTTCCTCTCCTCTCTGACGTCTTCTTCTGCTTC
TTTTCTCCTTCCTTTTTCCCTTCTCAATCTTCCTCTTTTTCCCATTTCTGTCAATCATTCGAAGAAGAAG
AAGAAGAAGACCCTCATTCATTTCATTTTTTTTTCTGTCGGTGTGTGCTGCTCGGTTAAGAGTGAGCTCT
CTATTCCACGTCTTCTTCTTTTTCTTCTTCGATTCGAATCAATCACTCCACCAAAACGCATTCGTTTTTG
GGATTCACCCCGCGGTTCGCAACAGGTTTCTTTTTCAAATTATTAGCGTTATAAATAGAAAAATGGTGGA
GTTTCAATAAAAATGATAATTTACAAAGTGTATTTTGATTACATGTACTCAAAAAGGTTGAAATTTTTCA
TACCAGTTTTCCGGAAATCCATCTGATATCATTATCGTATTTTTCTTTTTAAAAATGTTTTCAAAAAAAA
ACAAAATATAGCTGGTTATTTGGCACCCTCTAATTACCATTTTCCTGTCACACCACACTCTTTTCCTTCT
TCCACTTCTTTCCGTTTTCAGCCGCTTCCAACCAAACCGATATGAAAGCCGAGCAACAACAATCGATTCC
ACCCGGCTCGGCGACCTTCCCGTCGCAGGTGAGACTCAGAAAACTAGAGAAACCGCTCAACTAACTCTTG
ATATCCGATTTCATTCTTTTCTCTTTTCTTTTTGTTGAACTTTTCCATATTTCCAGATGCCACGGCCACC
ACCAAGCACCGAACAAGGAATCACAACGGAATCGGAGCTTGCGAAGAAAGCTCAAATCACTCCGAACGAC
GTTTTAGCACTTCCGGGAATCACTCAAGGTATCTTGCTCCCTTTGGATTTCAGTTTAAAACATAAATTTA
GGATTCTTATGCTCCCCATCTGCGAACATCTATAACATCGAGTTCACCAAGTTCCAAATCCGTGATCTGG
ACACTGAGCAAGTGCTTTTCGAGATCGCCAAACCGGAGAACGATCAGGAGAATGATGAGTCGCCACAGGA
GTCGGCAAGATACGTGCGTTATAGATTTGCTCCAAACTTTTTGAAACTCAAAACGGTCGGAGCAACTGTG
GAATTCAAAGTAGGAGACATCCCAATCCATCATTTCCGAATGATCGAACGTCACTTCTTCAAAGATCGCC
TTCTGAAGTGTTTTGACTTTGAATTCGGATTCTGTATTCCGAATTCACGAAACAACTGTGAACATATCTA
TGAGTTCCCTCAACTCTCTCAACAACTCAGTGAGTCATTATTCTAAAAAGTACAATTCAAAAGACTAATC
TCTTTTTCAGTGGACGACATGATCAACAATCCAAACGAGACTCGTTCTGACAGCTTCTATTTCGTCGATA
ACAAACTCGTCATGCACAACAAAGCCGACTACTCATATGATGCATAAATATTTAATACAAAAATGTTCTG
GATAATTATTCTGTCGAATAGAAAAAAAACTCCAAATGTGATTAAATTCCAATAATTCCTGTCTAGTTTG
TTCCTTCCCCTTCCCCTTCTCATGTTCAATGCATTCCTAAGCTTTTCAGTTCCCCCCTTGTTTCTATATT
TTTTCGCTGTCCTGTCACACTCGCTAAAAACACTAATCACACGGAAATCTGTTTTCAATAAAAACTCCAA
CTTTAACTCATTTTCAATTTCAACTGAAAGATTTTTTCATTAGAGAATGTCTAGAACTAGGCCCGGGCTA
CGTAATACGACTCACTTAAGGCCTTGACTAGAGGTTTGTTTGTGAGTTTCAGGAAACTTGTGAATTCGTT
CAAACCCTTCAGAATCAGAATAAAAAATGGTGCTTTGTATTTCTTAAATTTTAATAACTTTTTCACGAGC
ACTACATTTTAAAATTTTGTAGAAGTTGTCTGTTTGCACCCATTTAATTTCAAATGTGTCATAAGTCAAC
AACTGGCACGTTGAGTATACATAGAAAAGAATGATTTTACCTTTTAATATTTTTTTTGTTATAAAAGCTT
GCAACATTTTTATTACCTCTATGGATAAAAAACGAAGGCTAGGAGAAAGAATCTAAAAACTCGGATTAGT
TTTTGGATACAAAACAGAAGATTAGAATATTTCCCTTCACGAATTTTGAGGGTAAAACAATTTTACCGAA
GTTTTCAAAGGTTTTTGTTCAAGATTCCATTCATTTTTTTTGAAATACTTCATACACGTGGTGTCAGGTT
GTTACGGTTTGACTTACAAATTTTGCCCAAAAAATGAGACGTCAGCACGTTTTTAGCCATTTAAATCAGT
TAAGAACTCTGTGTCTCAACTCCCGCATTTTTTGTAGATATTTGTAGATCAAACCGAAATGAGACACTCT
GACACCACGAGTTCATATTGTGAAACTCTCTTGAATACTTATCACTGTGCCAACCCATGTCACACTTTTA
AATACATTGAACAGTATAAAAAACTCAGGTCAAAAGTAACATTTGATTGATCCCCCCCATTTCCTTCTGA
ACTTTGCTTCTCCTGTTTTTGCGTCGTTTCGCCATCATCATTAAAGTGACTCTTGGACTTGAGACTCTAG
TTGCTTATCGATTGGTGATTGAAAAAGTAGGAGAAACGAATCTTTTCATCTACTCCTCTTCTGCACCCGC
CTTCTCTTCCTCTTCTTCATCCAGCAGTGCCATTTCTCTTCGGCAGCAAGAATGGTGTGTAAAGTGATGA
CGGCGCAGTTTCTTCTGGCACAGGAGTAGCACAGCACAACCTCAGCAGTAGTTGGAGCAACCCAGCAGCA
GCATATTTTCGATACTCATCGAGCACTTGCCGTTGTGTTGTGTCATCCGCCAACAAATCAGCAAACAACG
TTTTTTATCCCGATCATTATTTTTTTTCCTCGCTCTGGGTTGGACTTGTCTATGTTTCAATTTTTATTAC
AAAAATAATGGAAGAAAAACATTTGTTTGAAAATTTTAATCCCTACTTTAAAGTTATATTATATATAGAA
AATAAGTCTAAAAAATGTTTTATTATTTTTTTAAATTTTATTTAAAATTTTGAAAAAAATTTCGTATGGC
TGATGTCCCAGACCCATCATTTTTTGTAGTTTTCTGTTTTTCTGAAAATTTAAATGACCTTCTCCGGTTT
TTCTAAGATGACGTCACATTTCAAAAACCCATTGAAACTAATTTTCAGAAAACGGAAAACTCAATAAAAC
TAAGCGTGAAATGGAAAAAAAATCATTTAAAAAGTTAGAAAAATTTAAAAAAAAGATTTCAATTCTACTC
GGCCATTGCGATGAATTTTTTATCAATTAACGCTAAATCTGTAAAAATTAGATTAAAAACCAAATAATAA
AGAAACATACAAGGAATTTCAATTTTAAAAATTGTGTCATCAAACTTTTTGAGAAACTTCAGTATTAATT
TAATTTCATGGAATGCGGTTTTTTCTCTAACTTTTTAACAAAACTAGGTAGATTAAAAAATTTAAACAAG
ACCATATATAAGCTACTGTTTCAAATCTACCTCTGTATGTATGTACAACAACTCCTTCAAAGTGAACGTA
TTTGCGAAAAATGGGCTCATCACAGAAGCTCATCATTTTTTACAACATTGTATTATAAACTTGCCAGTGC
GTAGCCAGCATTTTATTTAACTTTCTATGAATTTTTGATATTTTTTGAAAAAGATTTTCTCACATGGTTC
TCAATTGAACACTAAAACATAATCTAAAAACTACGAATTTTGAGTTTAAAGTTTTTCAGTTTTAAAGGTG
GAGTAGCGCCAGTAGGGATTTAGTCTAAGTACAATTATAATGACCTAAAACAACCAAATATCATAACAAA
ACACTCCGAAAATTTTCAGATTTTTTCATAATTTCGGAGCTTTGGCAAATTGCCAAATTTTGAAAAATAT
GAGCTTTTGAGGAAATCCAAAGCAATGTCGCATGTTCCGACCCTTACAATGTTTCAATACAAGTAATCAA
AACAAAATTAAAATATAAAAAATGTAGAAAAAAATGTTTTTTTTGGTCGTCTTCCAAAATTATGAGTGGC
AAAAACTGAGTAATTGTCATTTTTTGACAGGAAATAAAAAAAATTCAAAAATTTTTTGAAAATTTTTATT
ATGATATTTGAATATTTTAGGACCAAAGGAGTGGTTTTTAACAGTTTCCCCACATGCGCTACTCAACCTT
TAAACTTCATCCCCTGGCGTTACCCAACTTAATCGCCTTGCAGCACATCCCCCTTTCGCCAGCTGGCGTA
ATAGCGAAGAGGCCCGCACCGATCGCCCTTCCCAACAGTTGCGCAGCCTGAATGGCGAATGGCGCCTGAT
GCGGTATTTTCTCCTTACGCATCTGTGCGGTATTTCACACCGCATATGGTGCACTCTCAGTACAATCTGC
TCTGATGCCGCATAGTTAAGCCAGCCCCGACACCCGCCAACACCCGCTGACGCGCCCTGACGGGCTTGTC
TGCTCCCGGCATCCGCTTACAGACAAGCTGTGACCGTCTCCGGGAGCTGCATGTGTCAGAGGTTTTCACC
GTCATCACCGAAACGCGCGAGACGAAAGGGCCTCGTGATACGCCTATTTTTATAGGTTAATGTCATGATA
ATAATGGTTTCTTAGACGTCAGGTGGCACTTTTCGGGGAAATGTGCGCGGAACCCCTATTTGTTTATTTT
TCTAAATACATTCAAATATGTATCCGCTCATGAGACAATAACCCTGATAAATGCTTCAATAATATTGAAA
AAGGAAGAGTATGAGTATTCAACATTTCCGTGTCGCCCTTATTCCCTTTTTTGCGGCATTTTGCCTTCCT
GTTTTTGCTCACCCAGAAACGCTGGTGAAAGTAAAAGATGCTGAAGATCAGTTGGGTGCACGAGTGGGTT
ACATCGAACTGGATCTCAACAGCGGTAAGATCCTTGAGAGTTTTCGCCCCGAAGAACGTTTTCCAATG
Features (pLannotate 1.2.2; 18 found; start..end, strand, type, name):
    834..1422    +  rep_origin     ori: high-copy-number ColE1/pMB1/pBR322/pUC origin of replication
   3345..3365    +  protein_bind   attB4: mutant version of attB; core recombination site for the Gateway® BP reaction BP Clonase™
   3349..3468    +  protein_bind   attR1: mutant version of attR; recombination site for the Gateway® LR reaction LR Clonase™
   3509..3814    -  CDS            ccdB: CcdB, a bacterial toxin that poisons DNA gyrase; ccdB; Plasmids containing the ccdB gene cannot be propagated in standard E. coli strains.
   3819..3977    -  CDS            ccdA (fragment): CCDA_ECO57 - Also known as H, letA. Experimental evidence at protein level: Swiss-Prot protein existence level 1. Antitoxin component of a type II toxin-antitoxin (TA) system which inhibits the post-segregational killing (PSK) of plasmid-free cells, also referred to as a plasmid addiction system. Binds to and blocks the activity of CcdB; will also remove bound CcdB protein from the CcdB-GyrA complex by forming a CcdA-CcdB complex, a process termed rejuvenation. Functions as a transcriptional corepressor for the ccdAB operon, repression also requires CcdB (By similarity). From Escherichia coli
   4156..4815    -  CDS            CmR: chloramphenicol acetyltransferase; cat; confers resistance to chloramphenicol
   4816..4845    -  promoter       cat promoter (fragment): promoter of the E. coli cat gene encoding chloramphenicol acetyltransferase
   4869..4899    -  promoter       lac UV5 promoter: E. coli lac promoter with an "up" mutation
   4925..5048    -  protein_bind   attR3: mutant version of attR; recombination site for the Gateway® LR reaction LR Clonase™
   5052..5073    +  CDS            lacZα (fragment): LacZα fragment of β-galactosidase; lacZ fragment
   5934..5951    -  misc_feature   P element 5' end (fragment): No description available
   6062..6904    +  CDS            unc-119: UN119_CAEEL - Experimental evidence at protein level: Swiss-Prot protein existence level 1. Myristoyl-binding protein that acts as a cargo adapter: specifically binds the myristoyl moiety of a subset of N-terminally myristoylated proteins and is required for their localization. Plays a key role in ciliary membrane localization of proteins. Required for the establishment or function of the nervous system. From Caenorhabditis elegans.
   8122..8139    -  CDS            Rac1 (fragment): human Rac family small GTPase 1
   9672..9789    +  CDS            lacZα (fragment): LacZα fragment of β-galactosidase; lacZ fragment
   9795..9894    -  misc_feature   bom (fragment): basis of mobility region from pBR322
   9996..10031   -  CDS            rop (fragment): Rop protein, which maintains plasmids at low copy number; rop
  10126..10230   +  promoter       AmpR promoter: bla
  10231..663     +  CDS            AmpR (across the origin): β-lactamase; bla; confers resistance to ampicillin, carbenicillin, and related antibiotics
