[The description below was written by a language model from this plasmid's Addgene catalogue record and pLannotate feature annotations shown in this document.]
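Description:
pCFJ606 is a 10,428 bp Gateway destination vector built on the pDESTR4-R3 backbone and designed for targeted single-copy transgene insertion in C. elegans by Mos1-mediated transgenesis. Its insert is catalogued as "ttTi14024 targeting", referring to a Mos1 transposon insertion site on chromosome X. The unannotated stretches flanking the central cassette are presumably the genomic homology arms for this locus, although the feature table does not label them explicitly. In E. coli the plasmid replicates from a high-copy ColE1/pUC-type origin and carries an ampicillin resistance gene (bla, with its own promoter) on the backbone.

Between the attR4-type and attR3 recombination sites lies the standard Gateway counter-selection cassette: the ccdB gyrase toxin gene, a ccdA fragment, and a chloramphenicol acetyltransferase gene with its promoter. The annotation software labels the attR4-type site as attB4/attR1. Because ccdB kills ordinary laboratory strains, the empty vector is maintained in a ccdB-tolerant strain under dual ampicillin and chloramphenicol selection. In a multisite LR reaction, this cassette is replaced by entry-clone fragments, typically a promoter, a gene and a 3′ UTR, and correct recombinants lose both ccdB and CmR.

Adjacent to the Gateway cassette is an unc-119 coding region, which serves as a rescue marker for identifying transgenic animals in an unc-119 mutant background. After excision of the Mos1 element, repair from the plasmid template would copy both the marker and the assembled transgene into the X-linked site. Several very short hits (P element end, Rac1, lacZα, rop and bom fragments) are likely annotation noise or backbone remnants.
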