Addgene plasmid #34862: pCFJ606 - pDESTR4-R3(ttTi14024, X)
Depositing lab: Erik Jorgensen. Depositing organization: University of Utah. Publication: Improved Mos1-mediated transgenesis in C. elegans. Frokjaer-Jensen C, Davis MW, Ailion M, Jorgensen EM. Nat Methods. 2012 Jan 30;9(2):117-8. doi: 10.1038/nmeth.1865. PubMed 22290181.
Backbone
  Vector backbone: pDESTR4-R3
  Vector type: Worm targeting
Growth in bacteria
  Bacterial resistance: Chloramphenicol and Ampicillin, 25 & 100 μg/mL
  Growth temperature: 37°C
  Growth strain: ccdB Survival
  Growth instructions: It is important to grow the bacteria under BOTH Amp and Cm selection.
  Copy number: High Copy
Gene/Insert
  Gene/Insert name: ttTi14024 targeting
  Species: C. elegans (nematode)
  Cloning method: Ligation Independent Cloning
  Sequencing primers: 5′ M13R; 3′ M13F
Terms and licenses: Academic/Nonprofit Terms; Industry Terms: Not Available to Industry
How to cite: pCFJ606 - pDESTR4-R3(ttTi14024, X) was a gift from Erik Jorgensen (Addgene plasmid # 34862 ; http://n2t.net/addgene:34862 ; RRID:Addgene_34862)
