>Addgene plasmid #34862 | pCFJ606 - pDESTR4-R3(ttTi14024, X) | addgene partial sequence | sequence record 47614 | pBR322ori-F 5'-GGGAAACGCCTGGTATCTTT-3'
TCTGACTTGAGCGTCGATTTTTGTGATGCTCGTCAGGGGGGCGGAGCCTATGGAAAAACGCCAGCAACGC
GGCCTTTTTACGGTTCCTGGTCTTTTGCTGGCCTTTTGCTCACATGTTCTTTCCTGCGTTATCCCCTGAT
TCTGTGGATAACCGTATTACCGCCTTTGAGTGAGCTGATACCATGCTTTTACATCTCCATCCTAGCTCAC
TTGTCATACTATTACCGTTCCCATAGTAATTGTACAATGCCCCCGTTTTATCAAGCATTTCTTTTTTTTT
TTTGAGAATTTTTAAATTAATCAATATCCCGAGTTCTTCCACCTTTTGAGCAAGTCTCGTTGAGGATTGC
ATTGGTCCCAGCGCTAACTAGGCGTCAATTCATCCACCTCTCCATTCTCTCTCCCGTTCCAACTGTGTTT
TTCTTTGTCAGCGGCGAATTTTCCACAACCAATCGAGTCCTATTTCTCTTTTTTTCCCCCACCTCCCAAT
AATTTTATTTGCATGTTTTATAAACTCACTTTGTTCAATAATTTATTGATTTTATTTTTTCTATGATTTG
AAACTTTACATTTTTCCTACTCTTCTATAGCAATACTTTGTCACTTACAATAACCCCCC
