>Addgene plasmid #34862 | pCFJ606 - pDESTR4-R3(ttTi14024, X) | addgene partial sequence | sequence record 47615 | CAT-R 5'-GCAACTGACTGAAATGCCTC-3'
CAACGGTGGTATATCCAGTGATTTTTTTCTCCATTTTAGCTTCCTTAGCTCCTGAAAATCTCGACGGATC
CTAACTCAAAATCCACACATTATACGAGCCGGAAGCATAAAGTGTAAAGCCTGGGGTGCCTAATGCGGCC
GCCATAGTGACTGGATATGTTGTGTTTTACAGTATTATGTAGTCTGTTTTTTATGCAAAATCTAATTTAA
TATATTGATATTTATATCATTTTACGTTTCTCGTTCAACTTTATTATACATAGTTGATAATTCACTGGCC
GTCGTTTTACACTTTGAGCCAATTTATCCAAGTCCTTGTAAAAAGTATTCGAAAATTGTTAACGGATAAA
ATGTTTATTATAATATCAAAAACAATTTGTCAGTTGACCACTTTTTGATATATTTGACAGAAACCGGGAT
GAATTGGCTCAAAGTTAGGGCGCCCTTCTATTACAGGGTTTCTGATAACAAACCGGTTATTAACTCCCAA
CAAGGGATGATTTCAATTCATCATGCTCAAATTGACCCAAATTAAGTTACATGACAAATTCATCGCCCTT
TTCAACTCTTCTTGGCTCATCATCTGTTATTCTGTTCCTATTCTGTCTGCACCCTATACCCCTTTGCATA
CTCTCTCGTCATTCCTTTCTTGGATAGTGTCTTCTTCTCCCCAGCTCTGCTACTTCTATGACTTGCGCCC
GCTGCTTTTCCGCTCGTTCCTCTCCTCTCTGACGTCTTCTTCTGCTTCTTTTCTCCTTCCTTTTTCCCTT
CTCAATCTTCCTCTTTTTCCCATTTCTGTCAATCATTCGAAGAAGAAGAAGAAGAAGACCCTCATTCAT
